>Addgene plasmid #70520 | R777-E236 Hs.RASAL2-nostop | depositor full sequence | sequence record 125969 | Full Sequence
TTAACGCTAGCATGGATGTTTTCCCAGTCACGACGTTGTAAAACGACGGCCAGTCTTAAAATTCGAGCTC
GGTCCGAGGATCCGAAATAATGATTTTATTTTGACTGATAGTGACCTGTTCGTTGCAACAAATTGATAAG
CAATGCTTTTTTATAATGCCAACTTTGTACAAAAAAGTTGGCACCATGGAGCTCTCTCCGTCGTCCGGAG
GAGCCGCGGAGGCGCTGTCCTGGCCGGAGATGTTCCCGGCGCTGGAGTCCGACTCGCCGCTGCCCCCGGA
GGACCTGGACGCGGTTGTCCCAGTCAGTGGAGCCGTCGCCGGTGGCATGTTGGATCGGATCCTTCTGGAG
TCCGTGTGCCAGCAACAGAGCTGGGTCCGGGTGTACGATGTGAAAGGACCACCCACCCACCGTCTGTCTT
GTGGTCAGTCACCCTACACCGAGACAACAACGTGGGAGCGGAAGTATTGCATCCTCACAGACAGCCAGTT
GGTATTGCTCAACAAGGAGAAGGAGATACCTGTGGAAGGGGGACAGGAGCAGCAGACAGATTCCACCAAA
GGGCGATGCCTGAGGAGAACTGTCAGTGTCCCTTCCGAGGGTCAGTTTCCCGAGTACCCACCAGAGGGCG
CCACTAAACTGGAGGTACCAGCAGAAAGGTCCCCTCGTAGACGGAGTATCTCAGGGACCAGTACATCAGA
GAAACCCAACTCCATGGACACTGCAAATACCTCACCCTTCAAAGTACCAGGATTCTTCAGCAAGCGCCTG
AAAGGCTCCATCAAGAGGACCAAAAGCCAGTCAAAGCTTGACAGAAACACGAGCTTTCGGCTTCCATCCC
TTCGCAGTACAGATGACAGGTCTCGTGGGCTGCCTAAACTAAAAGAGTCACGTTCCCATGAATCCTTGCT
GAGCCCATGCAGCACAGTGGAATGTCTGGATCTTGGTAGAGGGGAACCTGTATCAGTGAAACCACTTCAT
AGTAGCATCCTTGGACAAGACTTCTGCTTTGAGGTTACCTACTTAAGTGGAAGTAAATGCTTCAGCTGTA
ATTCTGCTTCTGAGAGAGACAAGTGGATGGAAAACCTTCGCAGGACAGTTCAACCTAATAAGGACAATTG
CAGGCGAGCTGAAAATGTTCTTCGTTTATGGATCATTGAAGCCAAGGACCTTGCCCCTAAAAAGAAATAT
TTCTGCGAACTGTGCCTTGATGATACCCTCTTTGCTCGTACAACCAGCAAGACCAAAGCAGACAATATTT
TCTGGGGCGAACATTTTGAATTCTTCAGCCTTCCACCTCTTCATAGTATCACAGTTCACATTTACAAGGA
TGTGGAAAAAAAGAAAAAAAAGGACAAGAATAATTATGTAGGGCTAGTCAACATCCCCACTGCCAGTGTG
ACTGGTCGCCAATTTGTAGAAAAGTGGTATCCAGTGAGTACACCTACACCCAACAAAGGAAAGACAGGAG
GACCTTCTATTCGGATTAAATCACGTTTCCAAACTATCACCATTCTGCCTATGGAGCAATACAAAGAATT
TGCAGAATTTGTCACCAGCAACTACACCATGCTGTGTTCTGTCCTTGAGCCAGTAATTAGTGTGAGAAAT
AAAGAGGAGTTGGCTTGTGCCTTAGTGCACATTCTTCAAAGTACTGGCAGAGCCAAGGATTTTCTGACTG
ACTTGGTGATGTCTGAGGTGGATCGTTGTGGAGAGCATGATGTCTTGATCTTCAGAGAGAACACTATTGC
CACCAAATCCATTGAGGAATACCTCAAGTTGGTGGGACAACAGTATCTTCATGACGCACTGGGGGAGTTT
ATCAAAGCTTTGTATGAGTCCGATGAGAACTGTGAAGTGGATCCCAGCAAATGTTCATCTAGTGAACTGA
TAGACCATCAGAGCAACCTGAAAATGTGCTGTGAGCTGGCTTTCTGCAAGATCATCAACTCTTACTGTGT
TTTCCCTCGTGAGTTGAAAGAAGTGTTTGCATCATGGAAGCAGCAGTGCCTGAACCGTGGCAAGCAAGAC
ATCAGCGAGAGGCTCATCAGTGCCTCATTATTTCTCCGTTTTCTGTGTCCAGCCATTATGTCTCCCAGTC
TTTTCAACCTTATGCAGGAGTATCCTGATGACCGCACATCTCGGACTCTAACTCTTATTGCCAAGGTCAT
TCAGAACCTGGCCAACTTTGCCAAGTTTGGTAACAAAGAGGAATACATGGCATTCATGAATGATTTTTTA
GAACATGAATGGGGTGGAATGAAGCGCTTTCTTTTGGAGATCTCTAATCCAGACACCATCTCAAACACCC
CAGGCTTTGATGGTTACATTGATCTGGGCCGAGAGCTTTCAGTTTTGCATTCCTTACTGTGGGAAGTAGT
TTCCCAACTTGATAAGGCGACCGTGGCAAAATTGGGGCCTCTCCCTCGTGTTCTTGCTGATATTACCAAG
TCATTGACTAATCCTACGCCAATACAACAGCAACTGAGACGCTTCACTGAACATAACTCCAGTCCAAATG
TCAGTGGAAGCCTCTCCTCTGGGCTGCAGAAAATATTTGAAGACCCCACTGACAGTGATTTGCATAAACT
AAAATCTCCAAGCCAGGACAACACAGACAGCTACTTCAGAGGGAAAACATTATTGCTGGTTCAGCAAGCC
TCCTCTCAGAGCATGACTTATTCTGAAAAGGATGAAAGGGAAAGTAGCCTTCCTAATGGTCGGAGCGTCT
CCCTCATGGACCTCCAGGACACTCATGCTGCTCAAGTGGAGCATGCATCTGTCATGCTTGATGTGCCTAT
ACGCTTGACCGGAAGCCAGCTTTCCATAACCCAGGTGGCCAGCATCAAACAGCTGCGGGAAACCCAGAGC
ACTCCCCAAAGTGCACCCCAAGTGAGAAGGCCCCTGCACCCAGCCTTGAACCAGCCAGGTGGCCTTCAGC
CCTTGTCGTTCCAGAACCCTGTCTATCACCTCAATAACCCAATTCCAGCAATGCCAAAGGCCTCTATAGA
TTCCAGTTTGGAGAACCTAAGCACTGCCAGTTCCAGAAGCCAAAGTAACAGTGAAGACTTCAAGCTCAGT
GGACCCAGCAATAGCAGCATGGAAGATTTCACTAAACGTAGCACTCAGAGTGAGGACTTCTCCAGGCGGC
ACACGGTGCCAGATAGACACATACCTCTTGCTTTGCCACGACAAAATAGTACTGGGCAGGCCCAGATCCG
AAAAGTGGACCAGGGTGGGTTAGGTGCCCGAGCCAAAGCCCCACCATCCCTGCCACACAGTGCTTCTTTA
CGTAGCACCGGGAGCATGTCAGTGGTGTCCGCAGCCCTGGTGGCCGAACCTGTGCAGAATGGGAGCCGGT
CCCGGCAGCAGTCCTCTTCCTCCAGAGAGAGCCCTGTTCCCAAAGTTAGAGCAATCCAGAGACAACAGAC
ACAGCAGGTTCAGTCACCTGTGGACTCTGCCACAATGTCCCCAGTAGAGAGGACAGCAGCCTGGGTTCTG
AACAATGGGCAGTATGAAGAGGATGTGGAAGAAACTGAGCAAAATCTAGATGAAGCCAAGCATGCTGAGA
AGTATGAACAAGAAATTACTAAACTGAAGGAGCGCCTGAGAGTTTCCAGCCGGCGACTGGAGGAATATGA
ACGCCGCTTGCTGGTGCAGGAGCAGCAGATGCAGAAGCTGCTGCTGGAATACAAGGCCCGACTGGAGGAC
AGCGAGGAGCGGCTCCGAAGACAGCAGGAAGAAAAAGATAGCCAGATGAAAAGCATCATCAGCAGGCTAA
TGGCTGTGGAAGAGGAACTGAAGAAGGATCATGCTGAGATGCAAGCAGTTATTGATGCAAAGCAGAAAAT
AATTGATGCACAGGAAAAACGGATCGTGTCCCTGGATTCAGCCAACACCAGACTGATGAGCGCGCTGACC
CAAGTGAAGGAGCGGTACAGCATGCAGGTCCGCAATGGCATCTCCCCCACCAACCCCACCAAGCTTTCCA
TCACGGAGAATGGTGAATTCAAAAACAGCAGCTGCTCAACTTTCTTGTACAAAGTTGGCATTATAGGAAA
GCATTGCTTATCAATTTGTTGCAACGAACAGGTCACTATCAGTCAAAATAAAATCATTATTTGCATGCAA
GCTTAGATCCTCTAGACCAGCCAGGACAGAAATGCCTCGACTTCGCTGCTACCCAAGGTTGCCGGGTGAC
GCACACCGTGGAAACGGATGAAGGCACGAACCCAGTGGACATAAGCCTGTTCGGTTCGTAAGCTGTAATG
CAAGTAGCGTATGCGCTCACGCAACTGGTCCAGAACCTTGACCGAACGCAGCGGTGGTAACGGCGCAGTG
GCGGTTTTCATGGCTTGTTATGACTGTTTTTTTGGGGTACAGTCTATGCCTCGGGCATCCAAGCAGCAAG
CGCGTTACGCCGTGGGTCGATGTTTGATGTTATGGAGCAGCAACGATGTTACGCAGCAGGGCAGTCGCCC
TAAAACAAAGTTAAACATTATGAGGGAAGCGGTGATCGCCGAAGTATCGACTCAACTATCAGAGGTAGTT
GGCGTCATCGAGCGCCATCTCGAACCGACGTTGCTGGCCGTACATTTGTACGGCTCCGCAGTGGATGGCG
GCCTGAAGCCACACAGTGATATTGATTTGCTGGTTACGGTGACCGTAAGGCTTGATGAAACAACGCGGCG
AGCTTTGATCAACGACCTTTTGGAAACTTCGGCTTCCCCTGGAGAGAGCGAGATTCTCCGCGCTGTAGAA
GTCACCATTGTTGTGCACGACGACATCATTCCGTGGCGTTATCCAGCTAAGCGCGAACTGCAATTTGGAG
AATGGCAGCGCAATGACATTCTTGCAGGTATCTTCGAGCCAGCCACGATCGACATTGATCTGGCTATCTT
GCTGACAAAAGCAAGAGAACATAGCGTTGCCTTGGTAGGTCCAGCGGCGGAGGAACTCTTTGATCCGGTT
CCTGAACAGGATCTATTTGAGGCGCTAAATGAAACCTTAACGCTATGGAACTCGCCGCCCGACTGGGCTG
GCGATGAGCGAAATGTAGTGCTTACGTTGTCCCGCATTTGGTACAGCGCAGTAACCGGCAAAATCGCGCC
GAAGGATGTCGCTGCCGACTGGGCAATGGAGCGCCTGCCGGCCCAGTATCAGCCCGTCATACTTGAAGCT
AGACAGGCTTATCTTGGACAAGAAGAAGATCGCTTGGCCTCGCGCGCAGATCAGTTGGAAGAATTTGTCC
ACTACGTGAAAGGCGAGATCACCAAGGTAGTCGGCAAATAACCCTCGAGCCACCCATGACCAAAATCCCT
TAACGTGAGTTACGCGTCGTTCCACTGAGCGTCAGACCCCGTAGAAAAGATCAAAGGATCTTCTTGAGAT
CCTTTTTTTCTGCGCGTAATCTGCTGCTTGCAAACAAAAAAACCACCGCTACCAGCGGTGGTTTGTTTGC
CGGATCAAGAGCTACCAACTCTTTTTCCGAAGGTAACTGGCTTCAGCAGAGCGCAGATACCAAATACTGT
CCTTCTAGTGTAGCCGTAGTTAGGCCACCACTTCAAGAACTCTGTAGCACCGCCTACATACCTCGCTCTG
CTAATCCTGTTACCAGTGGCTGCTGCCAGTGGCGATAAGTCGTGTCTTACCGGGTTGGACTCAAGACGAT
AGTTACCGGATAAGGCGCAGCGGTCGGGCTGAACGGGGGGTTCGTGCACACAGCCCAGCTTGGAGCGAAC
GACCTACACCGAACTGAGATACCTACAGCGTGAGCATTGAGAAAGCGCCACGCTTCCCGAAGGGAGAAAG
GCGGACAGGTATCCGGTAAGCGGCAGGGTCGGAACAGGAGAGCGCACGAGGGAGCTTCCAGGGGGAAACG
CCTGGTATCTTTATAGTCCTGTCGGGTTTCGCCACCTCTGACTTGAGCGTCGATTTTTGTGATGCTCGTC
AGGGGGGCGGAGCCTATGGAAAAACGCCAGCAACGCGGCCTTTTTACGGTTCCTGGCCTTTTGCTGGCCT
TTTGCTCACATGTTCTTTCCTGCGTTATCCCCTGATTCTGTGGATAACCGTATTACCGCCTTTGAGTGAG
CTGATACCGCTCGCCGCAGCCGAACGACCGAGCGCAGCGAGTCAGTGAGCGAGGAAGCGGAAGAGCGCCC
AATACGCAAACCGCCTCTCCCCGCGCGTTGGCCGATTCATTAATGCAGCTGGCACGACAGGTTTCCCGAC
TGGAAAGCGGGCAGTGAGCGCAACGCAATTAATACGCGTACCGCTAGCCAGGAAGAGTTTGTAGAAACGC
AAAAAGGCCATCCGTCAGGATGGCCTTCTGCTTAGTTTGATGCCTGGCAGTTTATGGCGGGCGTCCTGCC
CGCCACCCTCCGGGCCGTTGCTTCACAACGTTCAAATCCGCTCCCGGCGGATTTGTCCTACTCAGGAGAG
CGTTCACCGACAAACAACAGATAAAACGAAAGGCCCAGTCTTCCGACTGAGCCTTTCGTTTTATTTGATG
CCTGGCAGTTCCCTACTCTCGCG
Features (pLannotate 1.2.2; 11 found; start..end, strand, type, name):
     18..54      -  CDS            lacZα (fragment): LacZα fragment of β-galactosidase; lacZ fragment
     85..180     +  protein_bind   attL3: mutant version of attL; recombination site for the Gateway® LR reaction LR Clonase™
    642..4025    +  CDS            RASAL2: NGAP_HUMAN - Also known as NGAP. Experimental evidence at protein level: Swiss-Prot protein existence level 1. Inhibitory regulator of the Ras-cyclic AMP pathway. From Homo sapiens (Human).
   4030..4123    -  protein_bind   attL2 (fragment): mutant version of attL; recombination site for the Gateway® LR reaction LR Clonase™
   4238..4261    +  promoter       Pc promoter (fragment): intI1 (promoter lies within the coding sequence); class 1 integron promoter
   4437..4493    +  CDS            GmR (fragment): gentamycin acetyltransferase; aacC1; confers resistance to gentamycin
   4500..5291    +  CDS            SmR: aminoglycoside adenylyltransferase (Murphy, 1985); aadA; confers resistance to spectinomycin and streptomycin
   5384..5972    +  rep_origin     ori: high-copy-number ColE1/pMB1/pBR322/pUC origin of replication
   6155..6247    +  CDS            lacI (fragment): lac repressor; lacI; The lac repressor binds to the lac operator to inhibit transcription in E. coli. This inhibition can be relieved by adding lactose or isopropyl-β-D-thiogalactopyranoside (IPTG).
   6302..6329    -  terminator     rrnB T2 terminator: transcription terminator T2 from the E. coli rrnB gene
   6461..6504    +  terminator     rrnB T1 terminator: Escherichia coli rrnB; transcription terminator T1 from the E. coli rrnB gene
