[The description below was written by a language model from this plasmid's Addgene catalogue record and pLannotate feature annotations shown in this document.]
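Description:
R777-E236 Hs.RASAL2-nostop is a Gateway entry clone built on the pDonor-255 backbone (about 2.7 kb without insert) and carrying the human RASAL2 open reading frame, corresponding to transcript NM_170692.2, as an insert of roughly 3.8 kb. The full plasmid is 6,533 nt. RASAL2, also known as NGAP, is a Ras GTPase-activating-like protein annotated as an inhibitory regulator of Ras signalling. The ORF was cloned without its stop codon, so that after transfer into a suitable destination vector it can be read through into a C-terminal tag or fusion partner.

The insert is flanked by attL-type recombination sites, which LR Clonase uses to move the ORF into attR-containing destination vectors. The automated annotation labels the upstream site as attL3 and the downstream one as a partial attL2. The record does not clarify whether the upstream label reflects the true site identity or an imprecise match. The annotated RASAL2 coding match spans about 3.4 kb, somewhat less than the stated insert size, and begins several hundred bases after the upstream att site, which suggests that the reference protein used for annotation differs at the N-terminus from the isoform cloned here. As an entry clone, the plasmid has no promoter annotated for expressing the insert, so expression depends on the destination vector.

The plasmid is propagated in E. coli at high copy from a ColE1/pUC-type origin and is selected with spectinomycin through the aadA (SmR) aminoglycoside adenylyltransferase gene. That gene sits downstream of fragments of an integron Pc promoter and a gentamicin resistance gene. rrnB T1 and T2 terminators help insulate the cloning region from read-through transcription, and short lacZα and lacI fragments are backbone remnants.
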