Addgene plasmid #70520: R777-E236 Hs.RASAL2-nostop
Purpose: Gateway ORF clone of human RASAL2 [NM_170692.2] without stop codon (for C-terminal fusions)
Depositing lab: Dominic Esposito. Depositing organization: National Cancer Institute (NCI).
Backbone
  Vector backbone: pDonor-255
  Backbone size w/o insert (bp): 2693
  Vector type: Gateway Entry Clone
Growth in bacteria
  Bacterial resistance: Spectinomycin, 50 μg/mL
  Growth temperature: 37°C
  Growth strain: DH10B
  Copy number: High Copy
Gene/Insert
  Gene/Insert name: RASAL2 (alt name: NM_170692.2)
  Species: H. sapiens (human)
  Insert size (bp): 3840
  Entrez Gene: RASAL2 (a.k.a. NGAP)
  Cloning method: Gateway Cloning
  Sequencing primers: 5′ M13F 23-mer (5'-CCCAGTCACGACGTTGTAAAACG); 3′ attLR 23-mer (5'-TAACATCAGAGATTTTGAGACAC)
Terms and licenses: Academic/Nonprofit Terms; Industry Terms: Not Available to Industry
How to cite: R777-E236 Hs.RASAL2-nostop was a gift from Dominic Esposito (Addgene plasmid # 70520 ; http://n2t.net/addgene:70520 ; RRID:Addgene_70520)
