>Addgene plasmid #70520 | R777-E236 Hs.RASAL2-nostop | addgene partial sequence | sequence record 130529 | pCR8_R1 5'-cgaaccgaacaggcttatgt-3'
CGGTGTGCGTCACCCGGCAACCTTGGGTAGCAGCGAAGTCGAGGCATTTCTGTCCTGGCTGGTCTAGAGG
ATCTAAGCTTGCATGCAAATAATGATTTTATTTTGACTGATAGTGACCTGTTCGTTGCAACAAATTGATA
AGCAATGCTTTCCTATAATGCCAACTTTGTACAAGAAAGTTGAGCAGCTGCTGTTTTTGAATTCACCATT
CTCCGTGATGGAAAGCTTGGTGGGGTTGGTGGGGGAGATGCCATTGCGGACCTGCATGCTGTACCGCTCC
TTCACTTGGGTCAGCGCGCTCATCAGTCTGGTGTTGGCTGAATCCAGGGACACGATCCGTTTTTCCTGTG
CATCAATTATTTTCTGCTTTGCATCAATAACTGCTTGCATCTCAGCATGATCCTTCTTCAGTTCCTCTTC
CACAGCCATTAGCCTGCTGATGATGCTTTTCATCTGGCTATCTTTTTCTTCCTGCTGTCTTCGGAGCCGC
TCCTCGCTGTCCTCCAGTCGGGCCTTGTATTCCAGCAGCAGCTTCTGCATCTGCTGCTCCTGCACCAGCA
AGCGGCGTTCATATTCCTCCAGTCGCCGGCTGGAAACTCTCAGGCGCTCCTTCAGTTTAGTAATTTCTTG
TTCATACTTCTCAGCATGCTTGGCTTCATCTAGATTTTGCTCAGTTTCTTCCACATCCTCTTCATACTGC
CCATTGTTCAGAACCCAGGCTGCTGTCCTCTCTACTGGGGACATTGTGGCAGAGTCCACAGGTGACTGAA
CCTGCTGTGTCTGTTGTCTCTGGATTGCTCTAACTTTGGGAACAGGGCTCTCTCTGGAGGAAGAGGACTG
CTGCCGGGACCGGCTCCCATTCTGCACAGGTTCGGCCACCAGGGCTGCGGACACCACTGACATGCTCCCG
GTGCTACGTAAAGAAGCACTGTGTGGC
